>Addgene plasmid #90100 | p49202-DEST | addgene full sequence | sequence record 179918 | Addgene NGS Result
ATCAAAGGATCTTCTTGAGATCCTTTTTTTCTGCGCGTAATCTGCTGCTTGCAAACAAAAAAACCACCGC
TACCAGCGGTGGTTTGTTTGCCGGATCAAGAGCTACCAACTCTTTTTCCGAAGGTAACTGGCTTCAGCAG
AGCGCAGATACCAAATACTGTCCTTCTAGTGTAGCCGTAGTTAGGCCACCACTTCAAGAACTCTGTAGCA
CCGCCTACATACCTCGCTCTGCTAATCCTGTTACCAGTGGCTGCTGCCAGTGGCGATAAGTCGTGTCTTA
CCGGGTTGGACTCAAGACGATAGTTACCGGATAAGGCGCAGCGGTCGGGCTGAACGGGGGGTTCGTGCAC
ACAGCCCAGCTTGGAGCGAACGACCTACACCGAACTGAGATACCTACAGCGTGAGCTATGAGAAAGCGCC
ACGCTTCCCGAAGGGAGAAAGGCGGACAGGTATCCGGTAAGCGGCAGGGTCGGAACAGGAGAGCGCACGA
GGGAGCTTCCAGGGGGAAACGCCTGGTATCTTTATAGTCCTGTCGGGTTTCGCCACCTCTGACTTGAGCG
TCGATTTTTGTGATGCTCGTCAGGGGGGCGGAGCCTATGGAAAAACGCCAGCAACGCGGCCTTTTTACGG
TTCCTGGCCTTTTGCTGGCCTTTTGCTCACATGTTCTTTCCTGCGTTATCCCCTGATTCTGTGGATAACC
GTATTACCGCCTTTGAGTGAGCTGATACCGCTCGCCGCAGCCGAACGACCGAGCGCAGCGAGTCAGTGAG
CGAGGAAGCGGAAGAGATGCGCAGGTCGACTCTAGAGGTCAAGTCCAGACTCCTGTGTAAAACTACATAA
GAACACCTTTGGTGGAGGGAACATCGTTGGTACCATTGGGCGAGGTGGCTTCTCTTATGGCAACCGCAAG
AGCCTTGAACGCACTCTCACTACGGTGATGATCATTCTTGCCTCGCAGACAATCAACGTGGAGGGTAATT
CTGCTAGCCTCTGCAAAGCTTTCAAGAAAATGCGGGATCATCTCGCAAGAGAGATCTCCTACTTTCTCCC
TTTGCAAACCAAGTTCGACAACTGCGTACGGCCTGTTCGAAAGATCTACCACCGCTCTGGAAAGTGCCTC
ATCCAAAGGCGCAAATCCTGATCCAAACCTTTTTACTCCACGCACGGCCCCTAGGGCCTCTTTAAAAGCT
TGACCGAGAGCAATCCCGCAGTCTTCAGTGGTGTGATGGTCGTCTATGTGTAAGTCACCAATGCACTCAA
CGATTAGCGACCAGCCGGAATGCTTGGCCAGAGCATGTATCATATGGTCCAGAAACCCTATACCTGTGTG
GACGTTAATCACTTGCGATTGTGTGGCCTGTTCTGCTACTGCTTCTGCCTCTTTTTCTGGGAAGATCGAG
TGCTCTATCGCTAGGGGACCACCCTTTAAAGAGATCGCAATCTGAATCTTGGTTTCATTTGTAATACGCT
TTACTAGGGCTTTCTGCTCTGTCATCTTTGCCTTCGTTTATCTTGCCTGCTCATTTTTTAGTATATTCTT
CGAAGAAATCACATTACTTTATATAATGTATAATTCATTATGTGATAATGCCAATCGCTAAGAAAAAAAA
AGAGTCATCCGCTAGGTGGAAAAAAAAAATGAAAATCATTACCGAGGCATAAAAAAATATAGAGTGTACT
AGGATCGCTTGCCTGTAACTTACACGCGCCTCGTATCTTTTAATGATGGAATAATTTGGGAATTTACTCT
GTGTTTATTTATTTTTATGTTTTGTATTTGGATTTTAGAAAGTAAATAAAGAAGGTAGAAGAGTTACGGA
ATGAAGAAAAAAAAATAAACAAAGGTTTAAAAAATTTCAACAAAAAGCGTACTTTACATATATATTTATT
AGACAAGAAAAGCAGATTAAATAGATATACATTCGATTAACGATAAGTAAAATGTAAAATCACAGGATTT
TCGTGTGTGGTCTTCTACACAGACAAGATGAAACAATTCGGCATTAATACCTGAGAGCAGGAAGAGCAAG
GTAAAAGGTAGTATTTGTTGGCGATCCCCCTAGAGTCTTTTACATCTTCGGAAAACAAAAACTATTTTTT
CTTTAATTTCTTTTTTTACTTTCTATTTTTAATTTATATATTTATATTAAAAAATTTAAATTATAATTAT
TTTTATAGCACGTGATGCTCGCTGAAGACGAGCTAGTGTTATTCCTGACTGTGAAACCAAAGCGGAGTGA
CTGCAACTAATGAAAATTAAATTTTTAAGGAAGGATAGAGACTCCCAACTGTTCGTGCACCATGAGAGCA
AGGATGCCCATTTGTGCCGCACGTCCCTGGTTGAGTTCGATAGCACGCTTCTGAAGCTTCTTGTCCTCAC
TGAAAGTGTCCCAGCCAAAGTCGAGGTAGTTGTTGCGGCCGCATGGGCCCAGATCTCCGAGGCCTCGGAC
CCGTCGGGCCGCGTCGGACCGGCGGTGTTGGTCGGCGTCGGTCAGTCCTGCTCCTCGGCCACGAAGTGCA
CGCAGTTGCCGGCCGGGTCGCGCAGGGCGAACTCCCGCCCCCACGGCTGCTCGCCGATCTCGGTCATGGC
CGGCCCGGAGGCGTCCCGGAAGTTCGTGGACACGACCTCCGACCACTCGGCGTACAGCTCGTCCAGGCCG
CGCACCCACACCCAGGCCAGGGTGTTGTCCGGCACCACCTGGTCCTGGACCGCGCTGATGAACAGGGTCA
CGTCGTCCCGGACCACACCGGCGAAGTCGTCCTCCACGAAGTCCCGGGAGAACCCGAGCCGGTCGGTCCA
GAACTCGACCGCTCCGGCGACGTCGCGCGCGGTGAGCACCGGAACGGCACTGGTCAACTTGGCCATGGGT
ACCCTCAGCTAGAATATTATCGATACCGTCGACTTGGTTAATTTTTCGATTTCGAAGATATGTGAAGATC
CAGGTGGTGTAGATCACGAAAGCGTTCCGCCGCGTGCCAATCCATCCATCGGCAGGGATCGTCGTTCAAC
CTGCCTACACGTGCTTCGCACGTAGAAATTCTACCAGTACAACGAAAGCTGCTGTCCGACGTTACGAACA
TGGTCTAGTCAGACAGTTGAAAGACCCGGAGTTTTGAGATCTTCGGTCGATCATAAAAAACCTTGCTAGC
ACAGAAATATTGCTGAGTTACGTTCACACCAAAAACAGAGCACTGTTCCAAGTCCGCAAGTTACTTTTAC
ATGTAAAAGCGTTGTCTATGTTTATGAAATCAGCACCGCATGTCGAAAATGCTATTTTGAGAATCGCCGA
TGCTAATCATTGGCCTCTAAAAAAACGGAAGTATCAAGAATTCCAGACAAATCAGGATTTACAGATAACA
TAAATCGCGAAATGGAATTTTGCAACCAACGTTAACAGGTATGTCTCCTTACCAAACGCTAGTCCAGTCC
CTCCCAGCTGATGTCTTTCAACCAACAAGTATCTACGACTGCAGCACTAATGCAAATGATAATATAAAAA
AGAAGACAATGTTTTTCCCAGTGATTCAACTCGAATTGCACTAATCCTGTTAGGTACCAGCTTTTGTTCC
CTTTAGTGAGGGTTAATTTCGAGCTTGGCGTAATCATGGTCCTGAAGACGAGCTAGTGTTATTCCTGACT
GTGAAACCAAAGCGGAGTGACTGCAACTAATGAAAATTAAATTTTTAAGGAAGGATAGAGACTCCCAACT
GTTCGTGCACCATGAGAGCAAGGATGCCCATTTGTGCCGCACGTCCCTGGTTGAGTTCGATAGCACGCTT
CTGAAGCTTCTTGTCCTCACTGAAAGTGTCCCAGCCAAAGTCGAGGTAGCTCAGAATTCACCACTTTGTA
CAAGAAAGCTGAACGAGAAACGTAAAATGATATAAATATCAATATATTAAATTAGATTTTGCATAAAAAA
CAGACTACATAATACTGTAAAACACAACATATCCAGTCACTATGGTCGACCTGCAGACTGGCTGTGTATA
AGGGAGCCTGACATTTATATTCCCCAGAACATCAGGTTAATGGCGTTTTTGATGTCATTTTCGCGGTGGC
TGAGATCAGCCACTTCTTCCCCGATAACGGAGACCGGCACACTGGCCATATCGGTGGTCATCATGCGCCA
GCTTTCATCCCCGATATGCACCACCGGGTAAAGTTCACGGGAGACTTTATCTGACAGCAGACGTGCACTG
GCCAGGGGGATCACCATCCGTCGCCCGGGCGTGTCAATAATATCACTCTGTACATCCACAAACAGACGAT
AACGGCTCTCTCTTTTATAGGTGTAAACCTTAAACTGCATTTCACCAGCCCCTGTTCTCGTCAGCAAAAG
AGCCGTTCATTTCAATAAACCGGGCGACCTCAGCCATCCCTTCCTGATTTTCCGCTTTCCAGCGTTCGGC
ACGCAGACGACGGGCTTCATTCTGCATGGTTGTGCTTACCAGACCGGAGATATTGACATCATATATGCCT
TGAGCAACTGATAGCTGTCGCTGTCAACTGTCACTGTAATACGCTGCTTCATAGCATACCTCTTTTTGAC
ATACTTCGGGTATACATATCAGTATATATTCTTATACCGCAAAAATCAGCGCGCAAATACGCATACTGTT
ATCTGGCTTTTAGTAAGCCGGATCCACGCGTTTACGCCCCGCCCTGCCACTCATCGCAGTACTGTTGTAA
TTCATTAAGCATTCTGCCGACATGGAAGCCATCACAAACGGCATGATGAACCTGAATCGCCAGCGGCATC
AGCACCTTGTCGCCTTGCGTATAATATTTGCCCATGGTGAAAACGGGGGCGAAGAAGTTGTCCATATTGG
CCACGTTTAAATCAAAACTGGTGAAACTCACCCAGGGATTGGCTGAGACGAAAAACATATTCTCAATAAA
CCCTTTAGGGAAATAGGCCAGGTTTTCACCGTAACACGCCACATCTTGCGAATATATGTGTAGAAACTGC
CGGAAATCGTCGTGGTATTCACTCCAGAGCGATGAAAACGTTTCAGTTTGCTCATGGAAAACGGTGTAAC
AAGGGTGAACACTATCCCATATCACCAGCTCACCGTCTTTCATTGCCATACGGAATTCCGGATGAGCATT
CATCAGGCGGGCAAGAATGTGAATAAAGGCCGGATAAAACTTGTGCTTATTTTTCTTTACGGTCTTTAAA
AAGGCCGTAATATCCAGCTGAACGGTCTGGTTATAGGTACATTGAGCAACTGACTGAAATGCCTCAAAAT
GTTCTTTACGATGCCATTGGGATATATCAACGGTGGTATATCCAGTGATTTTTTTCTCCATTTTAGCTTC
CTTAGCTCCTGAAAATCTCGACGGATCCTAACTCAAAATCCACACATTATACGAGCCGGAAGCATAAAGT
GTAAAGCCTGGGGTGCCTAATGCGGCCGCCATAGTGACTGGATATGTTGTGTTTTACAGTATTATGTAGT
CTGTTTTTTATGCAAAATCTAATTTAATATATTGATATTTATATCATTTTACGTTTCTCGTTCAGCTTTT
TTGTACAAACTTGTGATATCAAGCTTATCGATACCGTCGACTTGACTTGGTGGTGCGGAAAGAGGCGTAG
GACAACCAAAAAAGCTGGTGCAATTTGCGGCGTTTTGGTTTTTATCAGAGAGAGTTGCAATGTTTTGGAC
AACGCGTTTTTGGCGTTGGATTCGGTTCGTGTTCATCGAGTTCTCGTGCCGCGGAGCATCTGGGCGTTCT
CGTTCTCAGTCATGGCATTTTCGAAGCATGTCCATCAACTTGATTGCAGGGAGCTCTTATGTCTCGGCAC
TCCGTAATCTCACCATGCCCCTCCACATAGTGAGGATCGAACTCTGCTCTTAACAATTGATATATTTGAA
TAGATTGGTTGGACCACATAGATGCCTTCCGAAAGTTGAGCTTTCTGTACAATCTCGGAGAATTCGCTCG
AGCAATCCAACGACAAAAAACCCTCACCAGCGACTCGGTCGTACATAGACTACAATTACTTTTTGCGGAT
TCCTCGGACCAACGAATTCGGATTGTTTGAAACCATGAATCGGAGTTACGACATTGGACATTCCTGATGC
TCAATGAGTAATATATATAAAGAGCGAAGTGTAGCATTTCTGTAATCGTTTTAACGATCGCCGCAAATGA
GAACCTCAAAAGCGACCCCATAGTGCACGCCTAGTGAAATAGGGATTCTTGCGAATTCCTTGACTGTGGA
CCAACGAATTCGGATTGTTTGAAACCATAAATTGGAGCTAGGACGTTGGAAATTCGTACTACTCACTGAC
TCTGAGTAATACAGATATAAAGAGAGAAGTAAGGCATTTCTCTAATTGTTTTAACGATCGCTGGAAATGA
GAACTGACTGCTCCGCGCATTGTATGGTACCAAATTTTGAACAAGGAGAGTGTCATGACCAATGACTTTA
ATATGATCACTGGAGACTTTACATAGGAAGCCAAATAGGGCGTATCAAGCTGTAAACTCACGAGGGGAAG
GTCGGTTGACGCGACCGAGTAGGGAAACTTTTGAATCGGAGCGCGTCCGCAACGATTTCACTGTCAACAA
AAATTTGTCTTCAATCGTGGTGTCAATGACTGTATGAGAAGCCCAATGACCAATAGATCTTGGAACGATG
CCATCTGCCTTTCGTTTGAATGGCCCACAGAGATCCCCCCGACTAGCATCCGTCCGTTCGCTCGTTGGGA
GGATCTGGGCACCCACGTGCTTTCTGGTAGATGGCGAGCGCAAGATTGACTTTTACTGTTAACCTATCCT
GCAAATTCAGAATGATCAAGATCCAACCAAGCTCAAGTTTCGAGTTCTCAATTCAATGGTTGCCATCTTC
TCTATCCCAGCGAGAGACGGTCACGACCCCCCTCACTGTCAAGTATATACTTATATCTAAATAGAATATC
CTTGCAGATTCAAGAAGTCTTTGCTGGCTAGAGGTCTTGAAGATTGGAAAGTGTCAAATTCCACGTCACT
ACCGCAGCCTGTTCTTCCACTACGAGCTTACGCACTGGAATAACCGGGTGCGGTAGTGACGTGGGATCTG
ACGTACCGTTTGGACGGGTGCGATCACTGGCCGTCGTTTTACAACGTCGTGACTGGGAAAACCCTGGCGT
TACCCAACTTAATCGCCTTGCAGCACATCCCCCTTTCGCCAGCTGGCGTAATAGCGAAGAGGCCCGCACC
GATCGCCCTTCCCAACAGTTGCGCAGCCTGAATGGCGAATGGCATCTTCCGCTGCATAACCCTGCTTCGG
GGTCATTATAGCGATTTTTTCGGTATATCCATCCTTTTTCGCACGATATACAGGATTTTGCCAAAGGGTT
CGTGTAGACTTTCCTTGGTGTATCCAACGGCGTCAGCCGGGCAGGATAGGTGAAGTAGGCCCACCCGCGA
GCGGGTGTTCCTTCTTCACTGTCCCTTATTCGCACCTGGCGGTGCTCAACGGGAATCCTGCTCTGCGAGG
CTGGCCGGCTACCGCCGGCGTAACAGATGAGGGCAAGCGGATGGCTGATGAAACCAAGCCAACCAGGAAG
GGCAGCCCACCTATCAAGGTGTACTGCCTTCCAGACGAACGAAGAGCGATTGAGGAAAAGGCGGCGGCGG
CCGGCATGAGCCTGTCGGCCTACCTGCTGGCCGTCGGCCAGGGCTACAAAATCACGGGCGTCGTGGACTA
TGAGCACGTCCGCGAGCTGGCCCGCATCAATGGCGACCTGGGCCGCCTGGGCGGCCTGCTGAAACTCTGG
CTCACCGACGACCCGCGCACGGCGCGGTTCGGTGATGCCACGATCCTCGCCCTGCTGGCGAAGATCGAAG
AGAAGCAGGACGAGCTTGGCAAGGTCATGATGGGCGTGGTCCGCCCGAGGGCAGAGCCATGACTTTTTTA
GCCGCTAAAACGGCCGGGGGGTGCGCGTGATTGCCAAGCACGTCCCCATGCGCTCCATCAAGAAGAGCGA
CTTCGCGGAGCTGGTGAAGTACATCACCGACGAGCAAGGCAAGACGATCCGCCCCGACACCCGCCAACAC
CCGCTGACGCGCCCTGACGGGCTTGTCTGCTCCCGGCATCCGCTTACAGACAAGCTGTGACCGTCTCCGG
GAGCTGCATGTGTCAGAGGTTTTCACCGTCATCACCGAAACGCGCGAGGCAGCTGCGGTAAAGCTCATCA
GCGTGGTCGTGAAGCGATTCACAGATGTCTGCCTGTTCATCCGCGTCCAGCTCGTTGAGTTTCTCCAGAA
GCGTTAATGTCTGGCTTCTGATAAAGCGGGCCATGTTAAGGGCGGTTTTTTCCTGTTTGGTCACTGATGC
CTCCGTGTAAGGGGGATTTCTGTTCATGGGGGTAATGATACCGATGAAACGAGAGAGGATGCTCACGATA
CGGGTTACTGATGATGAACATGCCCGGTTACTGGAACGTTGTGAGGGTAAACAACTGGCGGTATGGATGC
GGCGGGACCAGAGAAAAATCACTCAGGGTCAATGCCAGCGCTTCGTTAATACAGATGTAGGTGTTCCACA
GGGTAGCCAGCAGCATCCTGCGATGCAGATCCGGAACATAATGGTGCAGGGCGCTGACTTCCGCGTTTCC
AGACTTTACGAAACACGGAAACCGAAGACCATTCATGTTGTTGCTCAGGTCGCAGACGTTTTGCAGCAGC
AGTCGCTTCACGTTCGCTCGCGTATCGGTGATTCATTCTGCTAACCAGTAAGGCAACCCCGCCAGCCTAG
CCGGGTCCTCAACGACAGGAGCACGATCATGCGCACCCGTGGCCAGGACCCAACGCTGCCCGAGATGCGC
CGCGTGCGGCTGCTGGAGATGGCGGACGCGATGGATATGTTCTGCCAAGGGTTGGTTTGCGCATTCACAG
TTCTCCGCAAGAATTGATTGGCTCCAATTCTTGGAGTGGTGAATCCGTTAGCGAGGTGCCGCCGGCTTCC
ATTCAGGTCGAGGTGGCCCGGCTCCATGCACCGCGACGCAACGCGGGGAGGCAGACAAGGTATAGGGCGG
CGCCTACAATCCATGCCAACCCGTTCCATGTGCTCGCCGAGGCGGCATAAATCGCCGTGACGATCAGCGG
TCCAATGATCGAAGTTAGGCTGGTAAGAGCCGCGAGCGATCCTTGAAGCTGTCCCTGATGGTCGTCATCT
ACCTGCCTGGACAGCATGGCCTGCAACGCGGGCATCCCGATGCCGCCGGAAGCGAGAAGAATCATAATGG
GGAAGGCCATCCAGCCTCGCGTCGCGAACGCCAGCAAGACGTAGCCCAGCGCGTCGGCCGCCATGCCGGC
GATAATGGCCTGCTTCTCGCCGAAACGTTTGGTGGCGGGACCAGTGACGAAGGCTTGAGCGAGGGCGTGC
AAGATTCCGAATACCGCAAGCGACAGGCCGATCATCGTCGCGCTCCAGCGAAAGCGGTCCTCGCCGAAAA
TGACCCAGAGCGCTGCCGGCACCTGTCCTACGAGTTGCATGATAAAGAAGACAGTCATAAGTGCGGCGAC
GATAGTCATGCCCCGCGCCCACCGGAAGGAGCTGACTGGGTTGAAGGCTCTCAAGGGCATCGGTCGACGC
TCTCCCTTATGCGACTCCTGCATTAGGAAGCAGCCCAGTAGTAGGTTGAGGCCGTTGAGCACCGCCGCCG
CAAGGAATGGTGCATGCAAGGAGATGGCGCCCAACAGTCCCCCGGCCACGGGGCCTGCCACCATACCCAC
GCCGAAACAAGCGCTCATGAGCCCGAAGTGGCGAGCCCGATCTTCCCCATCGGTGATGTCGGCGATATAG
GCGCCAGCAACCGCACCTGTGGCGCCGGTGATGCCGGCCACGATGCGTCCGGCGTAGAGGATCCACAGGA
CGGGTGTGGTCGCCATGATCGCGTAGTCGATAGTGGCTCCAAGTAGCGAAGCGAGCAGGACTGGGCGGCG
GCCAAAGCGGTCGGACAGTGCTCCGAGAACGGGTGCGCATAGAAATTGCATCAACGCATATAGCGCTAGC
AGCACGCCATAGTGACTGGCGATGCTGTCGGAATGGACGATATCCCGCAAGAGGCCCGGCAGTACCGGCA
TAACCAAGCCTATGCCTACAGCATCCAGGGTGACGGTGCCGAGGATGACGATGAGCGCATTGTTAGATTT
CATACACGGTGCCTGACTGCGTTAGCAATTTAACTGTGATAAACTACCGCATTAAAGCTTATCGATGATA
AGCTGTCAAACATGAGAATTCTTGAAGACGAAAGGGCCTCGTGATACGCCTATTTTTATAGGTTAATGTC
ATGATAATAATGGTTTCTTAGACGTCAGGTGGCACTTTTCGGGGAAATGTGCGCGGAACCCCTATTTGTT
TATTTTTCTAAATACATTCAAATATGTATCCGCTCATGAGACAATAACCCTGATAAATGCTTCAATAATA
TTGAAAAAGGAAGAGTATGAGTATTCAACATTTCCGTGTCGCCCTTATTCCCTTTTTTGCGGCATTTTGC
CTTCCTGTTTTTGCTCACCCAGAAACGCTGGTGAAAGTAAAAGATGCTGAAGATCAGTTGGGTGCACGAG
TGGGTTACATCGAACTGGATCTCAACAGCGGTAAGATCCTTGAGAGTTTTCGCCCCGAAGAACGTTTTCC
AATGATGAGCACTTTTAAAGTTCTGCTATGTGGCGCGGTATTATCCCGTGTTGACGCCGGGCAAGAGCAA
CTCGGTCGCCGCATACACTATTCTCAGAATGACTTGGTTGAGTACTCACCAGTCACAGAAAAGCATCTTA
CGGATGGCATGACAGTAAGAGAATTATGCAGTGCTGCCATAACCATGAGTGATAACACTGCGGCCAACTT
ACTTCTGACAACGATCGGAGGACCGAAGGAGCTAACCGCTTTTTTGCACAACATGGGGGATCATGTAACT
CGCCTTGATCGTTGGGAACCGGAGCTGAATGAAGCCATACCAAACGACGAGCGTGACACCACGATGCCTG
CAGCAATGGCAACAACGTTGCGCAAACTATTAACTGGCGAACTACTTACTCTAGCTTCCCGGCAACAATT
AATAGACTGGATGGAGGCGGATAAAGTTGCAGGACCACTTCTGCGCTCGGCCCTTCCGGCTGGCTGGTTT
ATTGCTGATAAATCTGGAGCCGGTGAGCGTGGGTCTCGCGGTATCATTGCAGCACTGGGGCCAGATGGTA
AGCCCTCCCGTATCGTAGTTATCTACACGACGGGGAGTCAGGCAACTATGGATGAACGAAATAGACAGAT
CGCTGAGATAGGTGCCTCACTGATTAAGCATTGGTAACTGTCAGACCAAGTTTACTCATATATACTTTAG
ATTGATTTAAAACTTCATTTTTAATTTAAAAGGATCTAGGTGAAGATCCTTTTTGATAATCTCATGACCA
AAATCCCTTAACGTGAGTTTTCGTTCCACTGAGCGTCAGACCCCGTAGAAAAG
Features (pLannotate 1.2.2; 27 found; start..end, strand, type, name):
     15..603     +  rep_origin     ori: high-copy-number ColE1/pMB1/pBR322/pUC origin of replication
    791..808     -  misc_feature   MCS (fragment): pUC18/19 multiple cloning site
    833..1495    -  CDS            HIS3: imidazoleglycerol-phosphate dehydratase, required for histidine biosynthesis; S. cerevisiae HIS3; yeast auxotrophic marker
   1496..1682    -  promoter       HIS3 promoter: S. cerevisiae HIS3
   1683..2186    -  misc_feature   CEN/ARS: S. cerevisiae CEN6 centromere fused to an autonomously replicating sequence
   2268..2417    -  CDS            FCPA (fragment): FCPA_PHATR - Also known as FCP1. Experimental evidence at transcript level: Swiss-Prot protein existence level 2. The light-harvesting complex (LHC) functions as a light receptor, it captures and delivers excitation energy to photosystems with which it is closely associated. Energy is transferred from the carotenoid and chlorophyll C (or B) to chlorophyll A and the photosynthetic reaction centers where it is used to synthesize ATP and reducing power. From Phaeodactylum tricornutum (Diatom).
   2492..2866    -  CDS            BleoR: antibiotic-binding protein; Sh ble from Streptoalloteichus hindustanus; confers resistance to bleomycin, phleomycin, and Zeocin™
   3570..3588    -  promoter       T3 promoter: promoter for bacteriophage T3 RNA polymerase
   3688..3828    -  CDS            FCPA (fragment): FCPA_PHATR - Also known as FCP1. Experimental evidence at transcript level: Swiss-Prot protein existence level 2. The light-harvesting complex (LHC) functions as a light receptor, it captures and delivers excitation energy to photosystems with which it is closely associated. Energy is transferred from the carotenoid and chlorophyll C (or B) to chlorophyll A and the photosynthetic reaction centers where it is used to synthesize ATP and reducing power. From Phaeodactylum tricornutum (Diatom).
   3840..3964    +  protein_bind   attR2: mutant version of attR; recombination site for the Gateway® LR reaction LR Clonase™
   4008..4310    -  CDS            ccdB: CCDB_ECOLI - Also known as G, letB, letD. Experimental evidence at protein level: Swiss-Prot protein existence level 1. Toxic component of a type II toxin-antitoxin (TA) system, functioning in plasmid maintainence. Responsible for the post- segregational killing (PSK) of plasmid-free cells, also referred to as a plasmid addiction system. Half-life of over 2 hours. Cell killing by CcdB is accompanied by filamentation, defects in chromosome and plasmid segregation, defects in cell division, formation of anucleate cells, decreased DNA synthesis and plasmid loss. Interferes with the activity of DN
   4315..4473    -  CDS            ccdA (fragment): CCDA_ECO57 - Also known as H, letA. Experimental evidence at protein level: Swiss-Prot protein existence level 1. Antitoxin component of a type II toxin-antitoxin (TA) system which inhibits the post-segregational killing (PSK) of plasmid-free cells, also referred to as a plasmid addiction system. Binds to and blocks the activity of CcdB; will also remove bound CcdB protein from the CcdB-GyrA complex by forming a CcdA-CcdB complex, a process termed rejuvenation. Functions as a transcriptional corepressor for the ccdAB operon, repression also requires CcdB (By similarity). From Escherichia coli
   4652..5311    -  CDS            CmR: chloramphenicol acetyltransferase; cat; confers resistance to chloramphenicol
   5312..5341    -  promoter       cat promoter (fragment): promoter of the E. coli cat gene encoding chloramphenicol acetyltransferase
   5365..5395    -  promoter       lac UV5 promoter: E. coli lac promoter with an "up" mutation
   5420..5544    -  protein_bind   attR1: mutant version of attR; recombination site for the Gateway® LR reaction LR Clonase™
   5545..5571    +  misc_feature   MCS (fragment): pBluescript multiple cloning site
   7094..7249    +  CDS            lacZα (fragment): LacZα fragment of β-galactosidase; lacZ fragment
   7389..7498    +  oriT           oriT: incP origin of transfer
   7531..7902    +  CDS            traJ: oriT-recognizing protein; traJ
   7940..8032    +  CDS            traI (fragment): TRAI6_ECOLX - Experimental evidence at protein level: Swiss-Prot protein existence level 1. The initiation process of transfer DNA synthesis requires the interaction of at least three plasmid-specific components (TraH, I, and J) at the transfer origin resulting in the assembly of a specialised nucleoprotein complex - the relaxosome. Site- and strand-specific cleavage at the transfer origin is dependent on TraI and TraJ. From Escherichia coli.
   8133..8324    -  CDS            rop: Rop protein, which maintains plasmids at low copy number; rop
   8341..8721    +  CDS            YPB1_ECOLX: Protein predicted: Swiss-Prot protein existence level 4. From Escherichia coli.
   8963..10153   -  CDS            TcR: tetracycline efflux protein; tet; confers resistance to tetracycline
  10201..10229   -  promoter       tet promoter: E. coli promoter for tetracycline efflux protein gene
  10342..10446   +  promoter       AmpR promoter: bla
  10447..11307   +  CDS            AmpR: β-lactamase; bla; confers resistance to ampicillin, carbenicillin, and related antibiotics
