[The description below was written by a language model from this plasmid's Addgene catalogue record and pLannotate feature annotations shown in this document.]
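Description:
p49202-DEST is an empty Gateway destination vector for protein expression in the diatom Phaeodactylum tricornutum. It is built on pPtPBR1, a pBR322-derived episome of about 11.5 kb. In E. coli it replicates from a ColE1/pMB1-type origin accompanied by the rop gene, consistent with its listing as low copy, and it carries ampicillin and tetracycline resistance genes from the backbone plus a chloramphenicol marker within the Gateway cassette. The backbone also contains a yeast CEN6/ARS element with the HIS3 marker and its promoter. These allow maintenance in S. cerevisiae, and in pPtPBR1-type vectors this region is generally understood to support stable episomal replication in the diatom nucleus. An incP oriT with traJ and a traI fragment makes the plasmid mobilisable, which fits delivery into diatoms by bacterial conjugation, although the record does not state the delivery route. Selection in P. tricornutum is by Zeocin, conferred by the Sh ble gene, which is flanked by FcpA-derived sequences.

The payload region was assembled by Gibson cloning and consists of the 49202 promoter, an attR1–CmR–ccdB–attR2 cassette and the FcpA terminator. The promoter itself is not annotated in the feature table, but an unannotated stretch adjacent to attR1 is consistent with its position. An LR recombination reaction with an entry clone replaces the chloramphenicol/ccdB cassette with the gene of interest. The loss of the toxic ccdB gene counter-selects against unrecombined vector in standard strains. The resulting clone expresses the insert from the 49202 promoter on a non-integrating episome. The associated publication describes episomal tools for RNAi in this diatom.
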