Addgene plasmid #90100: p49202-DEST
Purpose: (Empty Backbone) Gateway destination vector featuring 49202 promoter in front of AttR1/2 sites on episomal vector maintained in the diatom Phaeodactylum tricornutum.
Depositing lab: Philip Weyman. Depositing organization: J. Craig Venter Institute (JCVI). Publication: Episomal tools for RNAi in the diatom Phaeodactylum tricornutum. Bielinski VA, Bolt TM, Dupont CL, Weyman PD. PeerJ Preprints. 2017 5:e2907v1 10.7287/peerj.preprints.2907v1.
Backbone
  Vector backbone: pPtPBR1
  Backbone size (bp): 11457
  Modifications to backbone: pPtPBR1 (episomal maintenance in the diatom P. tricornutum) was modified to include 49202 promoter, (AttR1-CatR-ccdB-AttR2), and FcpA terminator.
  Vector type: Gateway Destination vector for protein expression in diatoms
  Promoter: 49202
  Selectable markers: Zeocin
Growth in bacteria
  Bacterial resistance: Chloramphenicol, Ampicillin, Tetracycline
  Growth temperature: 37°C
  Growth strain: DH5alpha
  Copy number: Low Copy
Gene/Insert
  Cloning method: Gibson Cloning
Terms and licenses: Academic/Nonprofit Terms; Industry Terms: Not Available to Industry
How to cite: p49202-DEST was a gift from Philip Weyman (Addgene plasmid # 90100 ; http://n2t.net/addgene:90100 ; RRID:Addgene_90100)
